>Addgene plasmid #116038 | CMV-TO-MSos-2A-H2BChe-FlpIn | addgene full sequence | sequence record 224919 | Addgene NGS Result
TGCGGTGGGCTCTATGGAGATCTATCGATGTTCTGGGGATGCGGTGGGCTCTATGGCTTCTGAGGCGGAA
AGAACCAGCTGGGGCTCTAGGGGGTATCCCC
[124 nt withheld, positions 102-225]
C
[91 nt withheld, positions 227-317]
AGGGTGATGGTTCACGTACCTAGAAGTTCCTATTCCGAAGTTCCTATTCTCTAGAAAGTATAGGAACTTC
CTTGGCCAAAAAGCCTGAACTCACCGCGACGTCTGTCGAGAAGTTTCTGATCGAAAAGTTCGACAGCGTC
TCCGACCTGATGCAGCTCTCGGAGGGCGAAGAATCTCGTGCTTTCAGCTTCGATGTAGGAGGGCGTGGAT
ATGTCCTGCGGGTAAATAGCTGCGCCGATGGTTTCTACAAAGATCGTTATGTTTATCGGCACTTTGCATC
GGCCGCGCTCCCGATTCCGGAAGTGCTTGACATTGGGGAATTCAGCGAGAGCCTGACCTATTGCATCTCC
CGCCGTGCACAGGGTGTCACGTTGCAAGACCTGCCTGAAACCGAACTGCCCGCTGTTCTGCAGCCGGTCG
CGGAGGCCATGGATGCGATCGCTGCGGCCGATCTTAGCCAGACGAGCGGGTTCGGCCCATTCGGACCGCA
AGGAATCGGTCAATACACTACATGGCGTGATTTCATATGCGCGATTGCTGATCCCCATGTGTATCACTGG
CAAACTGTGATGGACGACACCGTCAGTGCGTCCGTCGCGCAGGCTCTCGATGAGCTGATGCTTTGGGCCG
AGGACTGCCCCGAAGTCCGGCACCTCGTGCACGCGGATTTCGGCTCCAACAATGTCCTGACGGACAATGG
CCGCATAACAGCGGTCATTGACTGGAGCGAGGCGATGTTCGGGGATTCCCAATACGAGGTCGCCAACATC
TTCTTCTGGAGGCCGTGGTTGGCTTGTATGGAGCAGCAGACGCGCTACTTCGAGCGGAGGCATCCGGAGC
TTGCAGGATCGCCGCGGCTCCGGGCGTATATGCTCCGCATTGGTCTTGACCAACTCTATCAGAGCTTGGT
TGACGGCAATTTCGATGATGCAGCTTGGGCGCAGGGTCGATGCGACGCAATCGTCCGATCCGGAGCCGGG
ACTGTCGGGCGTACACAAATCGCCCGCAGAAGCGCGGCCGTCTGGACCGATGGCTGTGTAGAAGTACTCG
CCGATAGTGGAAACCGACGCCCCAGCACTCGTCCGAGGGCAAAGGAATAGCACGTACTACGAGATTTCGA
TTCCACCGCCGCCTTCTATGAAAGGTTGGGCTTCGGAATCGTTTTCCGGGACGCCGGCTGGATGATCCTC
CAGCGCGGGGATCTCATGCTGGAGTTCTTCGCCCACCCCAACTTGTTTATTGCAGCTTATAATGGTTACA
AATAAAGCAATAGCATCACAAATTTCACAAATAAAGCATTTTTTTCACTGCATTCTAGTTGTGGTTTGTC
CAAACTCATCAATGTATCTTATCATGTCTGTATACCGTCGACCTCTAGCTAGAGCTTGGCGTAATCATGG
TCATAGCTGTTTCCTGTGTGAAATTGTTATCCGCTCACAATTCCACACAACATACGAGCCGGAAGCATAA
AGTGTAAAGCCTGGGGTGCCTAATGAGTGAGCTAACTCACATTAATTGCGTTGCGCTCACTGCCCGCTTT
CCAGTCGGGAAACCTGTCGTGCCAGCTGCATTAATGAATCGGCCAACGCGCGGGGAGAGGCGGTTTGCGT
ATTGGGCGCTCTTCCGCTTCCTCGCTCACTGACTCGCTGCGCTCGGTCGTTCGGCTGCGGCGAGCGGTAT
CAGCTCACTCAAAGGCGGTAATACGGTTATCCACAGAATCAGGGGATAACGCAGGAAAGAACATGTGAGC
AAAAGGCCAGCAAAAGGCCAGGAACCGTAAAAAGGCCGCGTTGCTGGCGTTTTTCCATAGGCTCCGCCCC
CCTGACGAGCATCACAAAAATCGACGCTCAAGTCAGAGGTGGCGAAACCCGACAGGACTATAAAGATACC
AGGCGTTTCCCCCTGGAAGCTCCCTCGTGCGCTCTCCTGTTCCGACCCTGCCGCTTACCGGATACCTGTC
CGCCTTTCTCCCTTCGGGAAGCGTGGCGCTTTCTCATAGCTCACGCTGTAGGTATCTCAGTTCGGTGTAG
GTCGTTCGCTCCAAGCTGGGCTGTGTGCACGAACCCCCCGTTCAGCCCGACCGCTGCGCCTTATCCGGTA
ACTATCGTCTTGAGTCCAACCCGGTAAGACACGACTTATCGCCACTGGCAGCAGCCACTGGTAACAGGAT
TAGCAGAGCGAGGTATGTAGGCGGTGCTACAGAGTTCTTGAAGTGGTGGCCTAACTACGGCTACACTAGA
AGAACAGTATTTGGTATCTGCGCTCTGCTGAAGCCAGTTACCTTCGGAAAAAGAGTTGGTAGCTCTTGAT
CCGGCAAACAAACCACCGCTGGTAGCGGTGGTTTTTTTGTTTGCAAGCAGCAGATTACGCGCAGAAAAAA
AGGATCTCAAGAAGATCCTTTGATCTTTTCTACGGGGTCTGACGCTCAGTGGAACGAAAACTCACGTTAA
GGGATTTTGGTCATGAGATTATCAAAAAGGATCTTCACCTAGATCCTTTTAAATTAAAAATGAAGTTTTA
AATCAATCTAAAGTATATATGAGTAAACTTGGTCTGACAGTTACCAATGCTTAATCAGTGAGGCACCTAT
CTCAGCGATCTGTCTATTTCGTTCATCCATAGTTGCCTGACTCCCCGTCGTGTAGATAACTACGATACGG
GAGGGCTTACCATCTGGCCCCAGTGCTGCAATGATACCGCGAGACCCACGCTCACCGGCTCCAGATTTAT
CAGCAATAAACCAGCCAGCCGGAAGGGCCGAGCGCAGAAGTGGTCCTGCAACTTTATCCGCCTCCATCCA
GTCTATTAATTGTTGCCGGGAAGCTAGAGTAAGTAGTTCGCCAGTTAATAGTTTGCGCAACGTTGTTGCC
ATTGCTACAGGCATCGTGGTGTCACGCTCGTCGTTTGGTATGGCTTCATTCAGCTCCGGTTCCCAACGAT
CAAGGCGAGTTACATGATCCCCCATGTTGTGCAAAAAAGCGGTTAGCTCCTTCGGTCCTCCGATCGTTGT
CAGAAGTAAGTTGGCCGCAGTGTTATCACTCATGGTTATGGCAGCACTGCATAATTCTCTTACTGTCATG
CCATCCGTAAGATGCTTTTCTGTGACTGGTGAGTACTCAACCAAGTCATTCTGAGAATAGTGTATGCGGC
GACCGAGTTGCTCTTGCCCGGCGTCAATACGGGATAATACCGCGCCACATAGCAGAACTTTAAAAGTGCT
CATCATTGGAAAACGTTCTTCGGGGCGAAAACTCTCAAGGATCTTACCGCTGTTGAGATCCAGTTCGATG
TAACCCACTCGTGCACCCAACTGATCTTCAGCATCTTTTACTTTCACCAGCGTTTCTGGGTGAGCAAAAA
CAGGAAGGCAAAATGCCGCAAAAAAGGGAATAAGGGCGACACGGAAATGTTGAATACTCATACTCTTCCT
TTTTCAATATTATTGAAGCATTTATCAGGGTTATTGTCTCATGAGCGGATACATATTTGAATGTATTTAG
AAAAATAAACAAATAGGGGTTCCGCGCACATTTCCCCGAAAAGTGCCACCTGACGTCGACGGATCGGGAG
ATCTCCCGATCCCCTATGGTGCACTCTCAGTACAATCTGCTCTGATGCCGCATAGTTAAGCCAGTATCTG
CTCCCTGCTTGTGTGTTGGAGGTCGCTGAGTAGTGCGCGAGCAAAATTTAAGCTACAACAAGGCAAGGCT
TGACCGACAATTGCATGAAGAATCTGCTTAGGGTTAGGCGTTTTGCGCTGCTTCGTACGGGCCAGATATA
CGCGTTGACATTGATTATTGACTAGTTATTAATAGTAATCAATTACGGGGTCATTAGTTCATAGCCCATA
TATGGAGTTCCGCGTTACATAACTTACGGTAAATGGCCCGCCTGGCTGACCGCCCAACGACCCCCGCCCA
TTGACGTCAATAATGACGTATGTTCCCATAGTAACGCCAATAGGGACTTTCCATTGACGTCAATGGGTGG
AGTATTTACGGTAAACTGCCCACTTGGCAGTACATCAAGTGTATCATATGCCAAGTACGCCCCCTATTGA
CGTCAATGACGGTAAATGGCCCGCCTGGCATTATGCCCAGTACATGACCTTATGGGACTTTCCTACTTGG
CAGTACATCTACGTATTAGTCATCGCTATTACCATGGTGATGCGGTTTTGGCAGTACATCAATGGGCGTG
GATAGCGGTTTGACTCACGGGGATTTCCAAGTCTCCACCCCATTGACGTCAATGGGAGTTTGTTTTGGCA
CCAAAATCAACGGGACTTTCCAAAATGTCGTAACAACTCCGCCCCATTGACGCAAATGGGCGGTAGGCGT
GTACGGTGGGAGGTCTATATAAGCAGAGCTCTCCCTATCAGTGATAGAGATCTCCCTATCAGTGATAGAG
ATCGTCGACGAGCTCGTTTAGTGAACCGTCAGATCGCCTGGAGACGCCATCCACGCTGTTTTGACCTCCA
TAGAAGACACCGGGACCGATCCAGCCTCCGGACTCTAGCGTTTAAACTTAAGCTTCGCCACCATGGGTAG
TTCAAAGTCAAAGCCGAAGGACCCGTCCCAACGACGCATGCAGGCGCAGCAGCTGCCCTACGAGTTTTTC
AGCGAAGAGAACGCGCCCAAGTGGCGGGGACTACTGGTGCCTGCGCTGAAAAAGGTCCAGGGGCAAGTTC
ATCCTACTCTCGAGTCTAATGATGATGCTCTTCAGTATGTTGAAGAATTAATTTTGCAATTATTAAATAT
GCTATGCCAAGCTCAGCCCCGAAGTGCTTCAGATGTAGAGGAACGTGTTCAAAAAAGTTTCCCTCATCCA
ATTGATAAATGGGCAATAGCTGATGCCCAATCAGCTATTGAAAAGAGGAAGCGAAGAAACCCTTTATCTC
TCCCAGTAGAAAAAATTCATCCTTTATTAAAGGAGGTCCTAGGTTATAAAATTGACCACCAGGTTTCTGT
TTACATAGTAGCAGTCTTAGAATACATTTCTGCAGACATTTTAAAGCTGGTTGGGAATTATGTAAGAAAT
ATACGGCATTATGAAATTACAAAACAAGATATTAAAGTGGCAATGTGTGCTGACAAGGTATTGATGGATA
TGTTTCATCAAGATGTAGAAGATATTAATATATTATCTTTAACTGACGAAGAGCCTTCCACCTCAGGAGA
ACAAACTTACTATGATTTGGTAAAAGCATTTATGGCAGAAATTCGACAATATATAAGGGAACTAAATCTA
ATTATAAAAGTTTTTAGAGAGCCCTTTGTCTCCAATTCAAAATTGTTTTCAGCTAATGATGTAGAAAATA
TATTTAGTCGCATAGTAGATATACATGAACTTAGTGTAAAGTTACTGGGCCATATAGAAGATACAGTAGA
AATGACAGATGAAGGCAGTCCCCATCCACTAGTAGGAAGCTGCTTTGAAGACTTAGCAGAGGAACTGGCA
TTTGATCCATATGAATCGTATGCTCGAGATATTTTGCGACCTGGTTTTCATGATCGTTTCCTTAGTCAGT
TATCAAAGCCTGGGGCAGCACTTTATTTGCAGTCAATAGGCGAAGGTTTCAAAGAAGCTGTTCAATATGT
TTTACCCAGGCTGCTTCTGGCCCCTGTTTACCACTGTCTCCATTACTTTGAACTTTTGAAGCAGTTAGAA
GAAAAAAGTGAAGATCAAGAAGACAAGGAATGTTTAAAACAAGCAATAACAGCTTTGCTTAATGTTCAGA
GTGGTATGGAAAAAATATGTTCTAAAAGTCTTGCAAAACGAAGACTGAGTGAATCTGCATGTCGGTTTTA
TAGTCAGCAAATGAAGGGGAAACAACTAGCAATCAAGAAGATGAACGAGATTCAGAAGAATATTGATGGT
TGGGAGGGAAAAGACATTGGACAGTGTTGTAATGAATTTATAATGGAAGGAACTCTTACACGTGTAGGAG
CCAAACATGAGAGACACATATTTCTCTTTGATGGCTTAATGATTTGCTGTAAATCAAATCATGGGCAGCC
AAGACTTCCTGGTGCTAGCAATGCAGAATATCGTCTTAAAGAAAAGTTTTTTATGCGAAAGGTACAAATT
AATGATAAAGATGACACCAATGAATACAAGCATGCTTTTGAAATAATTTTAAAAGATGAAAATAGTGTTA
TATTTTCTGCCAAGTCAGCTGAAGAGAAAAACAATTGGATGGCAGCATTGATATCTTTACAGTACCGGAG
TACACTGGAAAGGATGCTTGATGTAACAATGCTACAGGAAGAGAAAGAGGAGCAGATGAGGCTGCCTAGT
GCTGATGTTTATAGATTTGCAGAGCCTGACTCTGAAGAGAATATTATATTTGAAGAGAACATGCAGCCCA
AGGCTGGAATTCCAATTATCAAAGCAGGAACTGTTATTAAACTTATAGAGAGGCTTACGTACCATATGTA
CGCAGATCCCAATTTTGTTCGGACATTTCTTACAACATACAGATCCTTTTGCAAACCTCAAGAACTACTG
AGTCTTATAATAGAAAGGTTTGAAATTCCAGAGCCTGAGCCAACAGAAGCTGATCGCATAGCTATAGAGA
ATGGAGATCAACCCTTGAGTGCAGAACTGAAAAGATTTAGAAAAGAATATATACAGCCTGTGCAACTGCG
AGTATTAAATGTATGTCGGCACTGGGTAGAGCACCACTTCTATGATTTTGAAAGAGATGCATATCTTTTG
CAACGAATGGAAGAATTTATTGGAACAGTAAGAGGTAAAGCAATGAAAAAATGGGTTGAATCCATCACTA
AAATAATCCAAAGGAAAAAAATTGCAAGAGACAATGGACCAGGTCATAATATTACATTTCAGAGTTCACC
TCCCACAGTTGAGTGGCATATAAGCAGACCTGGGCACATAGAGACTTTTGACCTGCTCACCTTACACCCA
ATAGAAATTGCTCGACAACTCACTTTACTTGAATCAGATCTATACCGAGCTGTGCAGCCATCAGAATTAG
TTGGAAGTGTGTGGACAAAAGAAGACAAAGAAATTAACTCTCCTAATCTTCTGAAAATGATTCGACATAC
CACCAACCTCACTCTGTGGTTTGAGAAATGTATTGTAGAAACTGAAAATTTAGAAGAAAGAGTAGCTGTG
GTGAGTCGAATTATTGAGATTCTACAAGTCTTTCAAGAGTTGAACAACTTTAATGGTGTCCTTGAGGTTG
TCAGTGCTATGAATTCATCACCTGTTTACAGACTAGACCACACATTTGAGCAAATACCAAGTCGCCAGAA
GAAAATTTTAGAAGAAGCTCATGAATTGAGTGAAGATCACTATAAGAAATATTTGGCAAAACTCAGGTCT
ATTAATCCACCATGTGTGCCTTTCTTTGGAATTTATCTCACTAATATCTTGAAAACAGAAGAAGGCAACC
CTGAGGTCCTAAAAAGACATGGAAAAGAGCTTATAAACTTTAGCAAAAGGAGGAAAGTAGCAGAAATAAC
AGGAGAGATCCAGCAGTACCAAAATCAGCCTTACTGTTTACGAGTAGAATCAGATATCAAAAGGTTCTTT
GAAAACTTGAATCCGATGGGAAATAGCATGGAGAAGGAATTTACAGATTATCTTTTCAACAAATCCCTAG
AAATAGAACCACGAAACCCTAAGCCTCTCCCAAGATTTCCAAAAAAATATAGCTATCCCCTAAAATCTCC
TGGTGTTCGTCCATCAAACCCAAGACCAGGTACCATGAGGCATCCCACACCTCTGCAGCAGGAGCCAAGG
AAAATTAGTTATAGTTCCGAAGGACGGGGTAGCTTGCTCACATGCGGGGATGTAGAAGAAAATCCTGGTC
CAGAGCCAGCGAAGTCTGCTCCCGCCCCGAAAAAGGGCTCCAAGAAGGCGGTGACTAAGGCGCAGAAGAA
AGGCGGCAAGAAGCGCAAGCGCAGCCGCAAGGAGAGCTATTCCATCTATGTGTACAAGGTTCTGAAGCAG
GTCCACCCTGACACCGGCATTTCGTCCAAGGCCATGGGCATCATGAATTCGTTTGTGAACGACATTTTCG
AGCGCATCGCAGGTGAGGCTTCCCGCCTGGCGCATTACAACAAGCGCTCGACCATCACCTCCAGGGAGAT
CCAGACGGCCGTGCGCCTGCTGCTGCCTGGGGAGTTGGCCAAGCACGCCGTGTCCGAGGGTACTAAGGCC
ATCACCAAGTACACCAGCGCTAAGCCTAGGATGGTGAGCAAGGGCGAGGAGGATAACATGGCCATCATCA
AGGAGTTCATGCGCTTCAAGGTGCACATGGAGGGCTCCGTGAACGGCCACGAGTTCGAGATCGAGGGCGA
GGGCGAGGGCCGCCCCTACGAGGGCACCCAGACCGCCAAGCTGAAGGTGACCAAGGGTGGCCCCCTGCCC
TTCGCCTGGGACATCCTGTCCCCTCAGTTCATGTACGGCTCCAAGGCCTACGTGAAGCACCCCGCCGACA
TTCCCGACTACTTGAAGCTGTCCTTCCCCGAGGGCTTCAAGTGGGAGCGCGTGATGAACTTCGAGGACGG
CGGCGTGGTGACCGTGACCCAGGACTCCTCCCTGCAGGACGGCGAGTTCATCTACAAGGTGAAGCTGCGC
GGCACCAACTTCCCCTCCGACGGCCCCGTAATGCAGAAGAAGACCATGGGCTGGGAGGCCTCCTCCGAGC
GGATGTACCCCGAGGACGGCGCCCTGAAGGGCGAGATCAAGCAGAGGCTGAAGCTGAAGGACGGCGGCCA
CTACGACGCTGAGGTCAAGACCACCTACAAGGCCAAGAAGCCCGTGCAGCTGCCCGGCGCCTACAACGTC
AACATCAAGTTGGACATCACCTCCCACAACGAGGACTACACCATCGTGGAACAGTACGAACGCGCCGAGG
GCCGCCACTCCACCGGCGGCATGGACGAGCTGTACAAGTCTTAACTCGAGGAGGGCCCGAACAAAAACTC
ATCTCAGAAGAGGATCTGAATAGCGCCGTCGACCATCATCATAATCATCATTGAGTTTAAACCCGCTGAT
CAGCCTCGACTGTGCCTTCTAGTTGCCAGCCATCTGTTGTTTGCCCCTCCCCCGTGCCTTCCTTGACCCT
GGAAGGTGCCACTCCCACTGTCCTTTCCTAATAAAATGAGGAAATTGCATCGCATTGTCTGAGTAGGTGT
CATTCTATTCTGGGGGGTGGGGTGGGGCAGGACAGCAAGGGGGAGGATTGGGAAGACAATAGCAGGCATG
CTGGGGA
Features (pLannotate 1.2.2; 24 found; start..end, strand, type, name):
     33..56      +  polyA_signal   bGH poly(A) signal (fragment): bovine growth hormone polyadenylation signal
     60..81      +  promoter       SV40 promoter (fragment): SV40 enhancer and early promoter
    102..335     +  rep_origin     f1 ori (fragment) (sequence partly withheld): f1 bacteriophage origin of replication; arrow indicates direction of (+) strand synthesis
    340..387     +  protein_bind   FRT: FLP-mediated recombination occurs in the 8-bp core sequence TCTAGAAA (Turan and Bode, 2011). FLP recombinase from the Saccharomyces cerevisiae 2μ plasmid
    395..1417    +  CDS            HygR: aminoglycoside phosphotransferase from E. coli; aph(4)-Ia; confers resistance to hygromycin
   1427..1552    +  CDS            ble (fragment): BLE_KLEPN - Experimental evidence at protein level: Swiss-Prot protein existence level 1. Binding protein with a strong affinity to the bleomycin family of antibiotics. Binds to CL990; an antimitotic-antibiotic compound. From Klebsiella pneumoniae.
   1547..1668    +  polyA_signal   SV40 poly(A) signal: SV40 polyadenylation signal
   1741..1757    -  protein_bind   lac operator: The lac repressor binds to the lac operator to inhibit transcription in E. coli. This inhibition can be relieved by adding lactose or isopropyl-β-D-thiogalactopyranoside (IPTG). lac repressor encoded by lacI
   1765..1795    -  promoter       lac promoter: promoter for the E. coli lac operon
   1810..1831    -  protein_bind   CAP binding site: CAP binding activates transcription in the presence of cAMP. E. coli catabolite activator protein
   1844..1936    -  CDS            lacI (fragment): lac repressor; lacI; The lac repressor binds to the lac operator to inhibit transcription in E. coli. This inhibition can be relieved by adding lactose or isopropyl-β-D-thiogalactopyranoside (IPTG).
   2119..2707    -  rep_origin     ori: high-copy-number ColE1/pMB1/pBR322/pUC origin of replication
   2878..3738    -  CDS            AmpR: β-lactamase; bla; confers resistance to ampicillin, carbenicillin, and related antibiotics
   3739..3843    -  promoter       AmpR promoter: bla
   3902..3954    -  misc_feature   bom (fragment): basis of mobility region from pBR322
   4104..4483    +  enhancer       CMV enhancer: human cytomegalovirus immediate early enhancer
   4484..4687    +  promoter       CMV promoter: human cytomegalovirus (CMV) immediate early promoter
   4689..4708    +  promoter       PLtetO-1 promoter (fragment): modified phage lambda PL promoter with tet operator sites (Lutz and Bujard, 1997)
   4710..4729    +  promoter       PLtetO-1 promoter (fragment): modified phage lambda PL promoter with tet operator sites (Lutz and Bujard, 1997)
   4737..4770    +  promoter       TRE3GV promoter (fragment): 3rd-generation Tet-responsive promoter that can be activated by binding of Tet-On® 3G, optimized for retroviral and lentiviral vectors
   4905..8060    +  CDS            SOS1 (fragment): SOS1_HUMAN - Experimental evidence at protein level: Swiss-Prot protein existence level 1. Promotes the exchange of Ras-bound GDP by GTP (PubMed:8493579). Probably by promoting Ras activation, regulates phosphorylation of MAP kinase MAPK3 in response to EGF (PubMed:17339331). Catalytic component of a trimeric complex that participates in transduction of signals from Ras to Rac by promoting the Rac-specific guanine nucleotide exchange factor (GEF) activity (By similarity). From Homo sapiens (Human).
   8157..8531    +  CDS            H2B: human histone H2B; HIST1H2BJ
   8538..9245    +  CDS            mCherry: mCherry is a basic (constitutively fluorescent) red fluorescent protein published in 2004, derived from Discosoma sp.. It is reported to be a very rapidly-maturing monomer with low acid sensitivity.
   9357..17      +  polyA_signal   bGH poly(A) signal (across the origin): bovine growth hormone polyadenylation signal
