[The description below was written by a language model from this plasmid's Addgene catalogue record and pLannotate feature annotations shown in this document.]
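Description:
CMV-TO-MSos-2A-H2BChe-FlpIn is a 9.6 kb mammalian expression plasmid built on a CMV-TO-FlpIn backbone, designed for site-specific genomic integration by Flp recombinase as well as for transient use. In bacteria it is maintained as a high-copy plasmid through a ColE1/pUC-type origin and selected with ampicillin via the β-lactamase gene. Remnants of an f1 origin and lac regulatory elements are also annotated. The integration module is a single FRT site placed directly upstream of a hygromycin resistance coding sequence followed by an SV40 polyadenylation signal. No complete promoter is annotated ahead of this gene, which is consistent with the usual Flp-In arrangement, where recombination into a genomic FRT landing site supplies the elements needed for HygR expression, so that hygromycin resistance reports correct integration.

The payload is driven by the CMV enhancer and immediate-early promoter followed by short tet operator matches (the "TO" in the name). This makes transcription repressible by Tet repressor, and inducible with tetracycline or doxycycline, in cells that express it, and constitutive otherwise. The synthetic open reading frame contains a large fragment of human SOS1, the Ras guanine nucleotide exchange factor. The "M" prefix in the name may indicate a membrane-targeting modification, but the record does not define it. According to the insert name, a 2A self-cleaving peptide links SOS1 to histone H2B fused to mCherry, although the 2A itself is not annotated in the feature table. H2B-mCherry gives a nuclear red fluorescent marker co-expressed with the SOS1 protein, and a bGH polyadenylation signal terminates the transcript. The plasmid is described only as a supporting construct for testing engineered protease circuits, and its exact role is not stated.
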