Addgene plasmid #116038: CMV-TO-MSos-2A-H2BChe-FlpIn
Purpose: Supporting plasmid for testing protease circuits
Depositing lab: Michael Elowitz. Publication: Programmable protein circuits in living cells. Gao XJ, Chong LS, Kim MS, Elowitz MB. Science. 2018 Sep 21;361(6408):1252-1258. doi: 10.1126/science.aat5062. PubMed 30237357.
Backbone
  Vector backbone: CMV-TO-FlpIn
  Vector type: Mammalian Expression
Growth in bacteria
  Bacterial resistance: Ampicillin, 100 μg/mL
  Growth temperature: 37°C
  Growth strain: DH5alpha
  Copy number: High Copy
Gene/Insert
  Gene/Insert name: Msos-2A-H2BChe
  Species: Synthetic
  Cloning method: Gibson Cloning
Terms and licenses: Academic/Nonprofit Terms; Industry Terms: Not Available to Industry
How to cite: CMV-TO-MSos-2A-H2BChe-FlpIn was a gift from Michael Elowitz (Addgene plasmid # 116038 ; http://n2t.net/addgene:116038 ; RRID:Addgene_116038)
